Addgene plasmid #83718: MSCV-6NBC-GFP-PGK-Puro-Barcode41
Purpose: individual 6N barcode to make barcoded cell line variants
Depositing lab: Monte Winslow. Depositing organization: Stanford University. Publication: An in vivo multiplexed small-molecule screening platform. Gruner BM, Schulze CJ, Yang D, Ogasawara D, Dix MM, Rogers ZN, Chuang CH, McFarland CD, Chiou SH, Brown JM, Cravatt BF, Bogyo M, Winslow MM. Nat Methods. 2016 Sep 12. doi: 10.1038/nmeth.3992. PubMed 27617390.
Backbone
  Vector backbone: MSCV
  Vector type: Retroviral
  Selectable markers: Puromycin
Growth in bacteria
  Bacterial resistance: Ampicillin, 100 μg/mL
  Growth temperature: 37°C
  Growth strain: DH5alpha
  Copy number: High Copy
Gene/Insert
  Gene/Insert name: Barcode41
  Species: Synthetic
  Cloning method: Restriction Enzyme; 5′ cloning site BglII (destroyed during cloning); 3′ cloning site EcoRI (not destroyed)
  Sequencing primers: 5′ CCCTTGAACCTCCTCGTTCGACC
Terms and licenses: Academic/Nonprofit Terms; Industry Terms: Not Available to Industry
How to cite: MSCV-6NBC-GFP-PGK-Puro-Barcode41 was a gift from Monte Winslow (Addgene plasmid # 83718 ; http://n2t.net/addgene:83718 ; RRID:Addgene_83718)
