[The description below was written by a language model from this plasmid's Addgene catalogue record and pLannotate feature annotations shown in this document.]
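Description:
MSCV-6NBC-GFP-PGK-Puro-Barcode41 is a gammaretroviral transfer vector built on the murine stem cell virus (MSCV) backbone. It is one member of a set of plasmids that each carry a distinct synthetic six-nucleotide barcode, used to generate uniquely tagged cell line variants. It is propagated in E. coli as a high-copy plasmid through a ColE1/pUC-type origin, with ampicillin selection from the bla gene and its promoter. The remaining bacterial annotations (lac promoter/operator, and fragments of lacI, lacZα, rop, bom and TcR) are non-functional remnants of the backbone's cloning history.

The proviral region is flanked by 5′ and 3′ long terminal repeats from murine embryonic stem cell virus. It contains the Ψ packaging signal followed by a truncated, start-codon-less gag segment, which together promote efficient encapsidation of the genomic RNA when packaging functions are supplied in trans. Downstream lies EGFP with no dedicated promoter annotated, so it is presumably expressed from the 5′ LTR. An internal mouse PGK promoter then drives puromycin N-acetyltransferase. Transduced cells can therefore be followed by green fluorescence and enriched with puromycin.

The barcode itself is not annotated in the feature table. The record states only that it was inserted by restriction cloning between a destroyed BglII site and a retained EcoRI site, and the construct name suggests it sits adjacent to GFP.

Because the barcode integrates stably with the provirus, each variant line carries a heritable DNA identifier. According to the associated publication, this supports multiplexed in vivo small-molecule screening. Presumably differently barcoded populations are pooled and their relative abundance read out by sequencing.
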