Features (pLannotate 1.2.2; 19 found; start..end, strand, type, name):
    579..920     +  misc_feature   MESV Ψ: packaging signal of murine embryonic stem cell virus
    987..1403    +  CDS            gag (truncated): truncated Moloney murine leukemia virus (MMLV) gag gene lacking the start codon
   1427..2143    +  CDS            EGFP: EGFP is a basic (constitutively fluorescent) green fluorescent protein published in 1996, derived from Aequorea victoria. It is reported to be a rapidly-maturing weak dimer with moderate acid sensitivity.
   2161..2660    +  promoter       PGK promoter: mouse phosphoglycerate kinase 1 promoter
   2681..3280    +  CDS            PuroR: puromycin N-acetyltransferase; pac from Streptomyces alboniger; confers resistance to puromycin
   3380..3894    +  LTR            3' LTR: 3' long terminal repeat from murine embryonic stem cell virus
   4087..4103    -  protein_bind   lac operator: The lac repressor binds to the lac operator to inhibit transcription in E. coli. This inhibition can be relieved by adding lactose or isopropyl-β-D-thiogalactopyranoside (IPTG). lac repressor encoded by lacI
   4111..4141    -  promoter       lac promoter: promoter for the E. coli lac operon
   4156..4177    -  protein_bind   CAP binding site: CAP binding activates transcription in the presence of cAMP. E. coli catabolite activator protein
   4190..4282    -  CDS            lacI (fragment): lac repressor; lacI; The lac repressor binds to the lac operator to inhibit transcription in E. coli. This inhibition can be relieved by adding lactose or isopropyl-β-D-thiogalactopyranoside (IPTG).
   4465..5053    -  rep_origin     ori: high-copy-number ColE1/pMB1/pBR322/pUC origin of replication
   5224..6084    -  CDS            AmpR: β-lactamase; bla; confers resistance to ampicillin, carbenicillin, and related antibiotics
   6085..6189    -  promoter       AmpR promoter: bla
   6284..6319    +  CDS            rop (fragment): Rop protein, which maintains plasmids at low copy number; rop
   6421..6520    +  misc_feature   bom (fragment): basis of mobility region from pBR322
   6526..6675    -  CDS            lacZα (fragment): LacZα fragment of β-galactosidase; lacZ fragment
   6675..6876    -  CDS            TcR (fragment): tetracycline efflux protein; tet; confers resistance to tetracycline
   6877..6975    +  CDS            env (fragment): murine leukemia virus gPr80 envelope polyprotein precursor; env; proteolytically cleaved into gp70SU and p15TM subunits
   7017..515     +  LTR            5' LTR (across the origin): 5' long terminal repeat from murine embryonic stem cell virus
>Addgene plasmid #83718 | MSCV-6NBC-GFP-PGK-Puro-Barcode41 | depositor full sequence | sequence record 159868 | Full Sequence
TGAAAGACCCCACCTGTAGGTTTGGCAAGCTAGCTTAAGTAACGCCATTTTGCAAGGCATGGAAAATACA
TAACTGAGAATAGAGAAGTTCAGATCAAGGTTAGGAACAGAGAGACAGCAGAATATGGGCCAAACAGGAT
ATCTGTGGTAAGCAGTTCCTGCCCCGGCTCAGGGCCAAGAACAGATGGTCCCCAGATGCGGTCCCGCCCT
CAGCAGTTTCTAGAGAACCATCAGATGTTTCCAGGGTGCCCCAAGGACCTGAAATGACCCTGTGCCTTAT
TTGAACTAACCAATCAGTTCGCTTCTCGCTTCTGTTCGCGCGCTTCTGCTCCCCGAGCTCAATAAAAGAG
CCCACAACCCCTCACTCGGCGCGCCAGTCCTCCGATAGACTGCGTCGCCCGGGTACCCGTATTCCCAATA
AAGCCTCTTGCTGTTTGCATCCGAATCGTGGACTCGCTGATCCTTGGGAGGGTCTCCTCAGATTGATTGA
CTGCCCACCTCGGGGGTCTTTCATTTGGAGGTTCCACCGAGATTTGGAGACCCCTGCCCAGGGACCACCG
ACCCCCCCGCCGGGAGGTAAGCTGGCCAGCGGTCGTTTCGTGTCTGTCTCTGTCTTTGTGCGTGTTTGTG
CCGGCATCTAATGTTTGCGCCTGCGTCTGTACTAGTTAGCTAACTAGCTCTGTATCTGGCGGACCCGTGG
TGGAACTGACGAGTTCTGAACACCCGGCCGCAACCCTGGGAGACGTCCCAGGGACTTTGGGGGCCGTTTT
TGTGGCCCGACCTGAGGAAGGGAGTCGATGTGGAATCCGACCCCGTCAGGATATGTGGTTCTGGTAGGAG
ACGAGAACCTAAAACAGTTCCCGCCTCCGTCTGAATTTTTGCTTTCGGTTTGGAACCGAAGCCGCGCGTC
TTGTCTGCTGCAGCGCTGCAGCATCGTTCTGTGTTGTCTCTGTCTGACTGTGTTTCTGTATTTGTCTGAA
AATTAGGGCCAGACTGTTACCACTCCCTTAAGTTTGACCTTAGGTCACTGGAAAGATGTCGAGCGGATCG
CTCACAACCAGTCGGTAGATGTCAAGAAGAGACGTTGGGTTACCTTCTGCTCTGCAGAATGGCCAACCTT
TAACGTCGGATGGCCGCGAGACGGCACCTTTAACCGAGACCTCATCACCCAGGTTAAGATCAAGGTCTTT
TCACCTGGCCCGCATGGACACCCAGACCAGGTCCCCTACATCGTGACCTGGGAAGCCTTGGCTTTTGACC
CCCCTCCCTGGGTCAAGCCCTTTGTACACCCTAAGCCTCCGCCTCCTCTTCCTCCATCCGCCCCGTCTCT
CCCCCTTGAACCTCCTCGTTCGACCCCGCCTCGATCCTCCCTTTATCCAGCCCTCACTCCTTCTCTAGGC
GCCGGAATTAGATCCTCCGTCCCACCATGGTGAGCAAGGGCGAGGAGCTGTTCACCGGGGTGGTGCCCAT
CCTGGTCGAGCTGGACGGCGACGTAAACGGCCACAAGTTCAGCGTGTCCGGCGAGGGCGAGGGCGATGCC
ACCTACGGCAAGCTGACCCTGAAGTTCATCTGCACCACCGGCAAGCTGCCCGTGCCCTGGCCCACCCTCG
TGACCACCCTGACCTACGGCGTGCAGTGCTTCAGCCGCTACCCCGACCACATGAAGCAGCACGACTTCTT
CAAGTCCGCCATGCCCGAAGGCTACGTCCAGGAGCGCACCATCTTCTTCAAGGACGACGGCAACTACAAG
ACCCGCGCCGAGGTGAAGTTCGAGGGCGACACCCTGGTGAACCGCATCGAGCTGAAGGGCATCGACTTCA
AGGAGGACGGCAACATCCTGGGGCACAAGCTGGAGTACAACTACAACAGCCACAACGTCTATATCATGGC
CGACAAGCAGAAGAACGGCATCAAGGTGAACTTCAAGATCCGCCACAACATCGAGGACGGCAGCGTGCAG
CTCGCCGACCACTACCAGCAGAACACCCCCATCGGCGACGGCCCCGTGCTGCTGCCCGACAACCACTACC
TGAGCACCCAGTCCGCCCTGAGCAAAGACCCCAACGAGAAGCGCGATCACATGGTCCTGCTGGAGTTCGT
GACCGCCGCCGGGATCACTCTCGGCATGGACGAGCTGTACAAGTAGCGGAGAATTCTACCGGGTAGGGGA
GGCGCTTTTCCCAAGGCAGTCTGGAGCATGCGCTTTAGCAGCCCCGCTGGGCACTTGGCGCTACACAAGT
GGCCTCTGGCCTCGCACACATTCCACATCCACCGGTAGGCGCCAACCGGCTCCGTTCTTTGGTGGCCCCT
TCGCGCCACCTTCTACTCCTCCCCTAGTCAGGAAGTTCCCCCCCGCCCCGCAGCTCGCGTCGTGCAGGAC
GTGACAAATGGAAGTAGCACGTCTCACTAGTCTCGTGCAGATGGACAGCACCGCTGAGCAATGGAAGCGG
GTAGGCCTTTGGGGCAGCGGCCAATAGCAGCTTTGCTCCTTCGCTTTCTGGGCTCAGAGGCTGGGAAGGG
GTGGGTCCGGGGGCGGGCTCAGGGGCGGGCTCAGGGGCGGGGCGGGCGCCCGAAGGTCCTCCGGAGGCCC
GGCATTCTGCACGCTTCAAAAGCGCACGTCTGCCGCGCTGTTCTCCTCTTCCTCATCTCCGGGCCTTTCG
ACCTGCAGCCCAAGCTTACCATGACCGAGTACAAGCCCACGGTGCGCCTCGCCACCCGCGACGACGTCCC
CAGGGCCGTACGCACCCTCGCCGCCGCGTTCGCCGACTACCCCGCCACGCGCCACACCGTCGATCCGGAC
CGCCACATCGAGCGGGTCACCGAGCTGCAAGAACTCTTCCTCACGCGCGTCGGGCTCGACATCGGCAAGG
TGTGGGTCGCGGACGACGGCGCCGCGGTGGCGGTCTGGACCACGCCGGAGAGCGTCGAAGCGGGGGCGGT
GTTCGCCGAGATCGGCCCGCGCATGGCCGAGTTGAGCGGTTCCCGGCTGGCCGCGCAGCAACAGATGGAA
GGCCTCCTGGCGCCGCACCGGCCCAAGGAGCCCGCGTGGTTCCTGGCCACCGTCGGCGTCTCGCCCGACC
ACCAGGGCAAGGGTCTGGGCAGCGCCGTCGTGCTCCCCGGAGTGGAGGCGGCCGAGCGCGCCGGGGTGCC
CGCCTTCCTGGAGACCTCCGCGCCCCGCAACCTCCCCTTCTACGAGCGGCTCGGCTTCACCGTCACCGCC
GACGTCGAGGTGCCCGAAGGACCGCGCACCTGGTGCATGACCCGCAAGCCCGGTGCCTGACGCCCGCCCC
ACGACCCGCAGCGCCCGACCGAAAGGAGCGCACGACCCCATGCATCGATAAAATAAAAGATTTTATTTAG
TCTCCAGAAAAAGGGGGGAATGAAAGACCCCACCTGTAGGTTTGGCAAGCTAGCTTAAGTAACGCCATTT
TGCAAGGCATGGAAAATACATAACTGAGAATAGAGAAGTTCAGATCAAGGTTAGGAACAGAGAGACAGCA
GAATATGGGCCAAACAGGATATCTGTGGTAAGCAGTTCCTGCCCCGGCTCAGGGCCAAGAACAGATGGTC
CCCAGATGCGGTCCCGCCCTCAGCAGTTTCTAGAGAACCATCAGATGTTTCCAGGGTGCCCCAAGGACCT
GAAATGACCCTGTGCCTTATTTGAACTAACCAATCAGTTCGCTTCTCGCTTCTGTTCGCGCGCTTCTGCT
CCCCGAGCTCAATAAAAGAGCCCACAACCCCTCACTCGGCGCGCCAGTCCTCCGATAGACTGCGTCGCCC
GGGTACCCGTGTATCCAATAAACCCTCTTGCAGTTGCATCCGACTTGTGGTCTCGCTGTTCCTTGGGAGG
GTCTCCTCTGAGTGATTGACTACCCGTCAGCGGGGGTCTTTCATGGGTAACAGTTTCTTGAAGTTGGAGA
ACAACATTCTGAGGGTAGGAGTCGAATATTAAGTAATCCTGACTCAATTAGCCACTGTTTTGAATCCACA
TACTCCAATACTCCTGAAATAGTTCATTATGGACAGCGCAGAAGAGCTGGGGAGAATTAATTCGTAATCA
TGGTCATAGCTGTTTCCTGTGTGAAATTGTTATCCGCTCACAATTCCACACAACATACGAGCCGGAAGCA
TAAAGTGTAAAGCCTGGGGTGCCTAATGAGTGAGCTAACTCACATTAATTGCGTTGCGCTCACTGCCCGC
TTTCCAGTCGGGAAACCTGTCGTGCCAGCTGCATTAATGAATCGGCCAACGCGCGGGGAGAGGCGGTTTG
CGTATTGGGCGCTCTTCCGCTTCCTCGCTCACTGACTCGCTGCGCTCGGTCGTTCGGCTGCGGCGAGCGG
TATCAGCTCACTCAAAGGCGGTAATACGGTTATCCACAGAATCAGGGGATAACGCAGGAAAGAACATGTG
AGCAAAAGGCCAGCAAAAGGCCAGGAACCGTAAAAAGGCCGCGTTGCTGGCGTTTTTCCATAGGCTCCGC
CCCCCTGACGAGCATCACAAAAATCGACGCTCAAGTCAGAGGTGGCGAAACCCGACAGGACTATAAAGAT
ACCAGGCGTTTCCCCCTGGAAGCTCCCTCGTGCGCTCTCCTGTTCCGACCCTGCCGCTTACCGGATACCT
GTCCGCCTTTCTCCCTTCGGGAAGCGTGGCGCTTTCTCATAGCTCACGCTGTAGGTATCTCAGTTCGGTG
TAGGTCGTTCGCTCCAAGCTGGGCTGTGTGCACGAACCCCCCGTTCAGCCCGACCGCTGCGCCTTATCCG
GTAACTATCGTCTTGAGTCCAACCCGGTAAGACACGACTTATCGCCACTGGCAGCAGCCACTGGTAACAG
GATTAGCAGAGCGAGGTATGTAGGCGGTGCTACAGAGTTCTTGAAGTGGTGGCCTAACTACGGCTACACT
AGAAGGACAGTATTTGGTATCTGCGCTCTGCTGAAGCCAGTTACCTTCGGAAAAAGAGTTGGTAGCTCTT
GATCCGGCAAACAAACCACCGCTGGTAGCGGTGGTTTTTTTGTTTGCAAGCAGCAGATTACGCGCAGAAA
AAAAGGATCTCAAGAAGATCCTTTGATCTTTTCTACGGGGTCTGACGCTCAGTGGAACGAAAACTCACGT
TAAGGGATTTTGGTCATGAGATTATCAAAAAGGATCTTCACCTAGATCCTTTTAAATTAAAAATGAAGTT
TTAAATCAATCTAAAGTATATATGAGTAAACTTGGTCTGACAGTTACCAATGCTTAATCAGTGAGGCACC
TATCTCAGCGATCTGTCTATTTCGTTCATCCATAGTTGCCTGACTCCCCGTCGTGTAGATAACTACGATA
CGGGAGGGCTTACCATCTGGCCCCAGTGCTGCAATGATACCGCGAGACCCACGCTCACCGGCTCCAGATT
TATCAGCAATAAACCAGCCAGCCGGAAGGGCCGAGCGCAGAAGTGGTCCTGCAACTTTATCCGCCTCCAT
CCAGTCTATTAATTGTTGCCGGGAAGCTAGAGTAAGTAGTTCGCCAGTTAATAGTTTGCGCAACGTTGTT
GCCATTGCTACAGGCATCGTGGTGTCACGCTCGTCGTTTGGTATGGCTTCATTCAGCTCCGGTTCCCAAC
GATCAAGGCGAGTTACATGATCCCCCATGTTGTGCAAAAAAGCGGTTAGCTCCTTCGGTCCTCCGATCGT
TGTCAGAAGTAAGTTGGCCGCAGTGTTATCACTCATGGTTATGGCAGCACTGCATAATTCTCTTACTGTC
ATGCCATCCGTAAGATGCTTTTCTGTGACTGGTGAGTACTCAACCAAGTCATTCTGAGAATAGTGTATGC
GGCGACCGAGTTGCTCTTGCCCGGCGTCAATACGGGATAATACCGCGCCACATAGCAGAACTTTAAAAGT
GCTCATCATTGGAAAACGTTCTTCGGGGCGAAAACTCTCAAGGATCTTACCGCTGTTGAGATCCAGTTCG
ATGTAACCCACTCGTGCACCCAACTGATCTTCAGCATCTTTTACTTTCACCAGCGTTTCTGGGTGAGCAA
AAACAGGAAGGCAAAATGCCGCAAAAAAGGGAATAAGGGCGACACGGAAATGTTGAATACTCATACTCTT
CCTTTTTCAATATTATTGAAGCATTTATCAGGGTTATTGTCTCATGAGCGGATACATATTTGAATGTATT
TAGAAAAATAAACAAATAGGGGTTCCGCGCACATTTCCCCGAAAAGTGCCACCTGACGTCTAAGAAACCA
TTATTATCATGACATTAACCTATAAAAATAGGCGTATCACGAGGCCCTTTCGTCTCGCGCGTTTCGGTGA
TGACGGTGAAAACCTCTGACACATGCAGCTCCCGGAGACGGTCACAGCTTGTCTGTAAGCGGATGCCGGG
AGCAGACAAGCCCGTCAGGGCGCGTCAGCGGGTGTTGGCGGGTGTCGGGGCTGGCTTAACTATGCGGCAT
CAGAGCAGATTGTACTGAGAGTGCACCATATGCGGTGTGAAATACCGCACAGATGCGTAAGGAGAAAATA
CCGCATCAGGCGCCATTCGCCATTCAGGCTGCGCAACTGTTGGGAAGGGCGATCGGTGCGGGCCTCTTCG
CTATTACGCCAGCTGGCGAAAGGGGGATGTGCTGCAAGGCGATTAAGTTGGGTAACGCCAGGGTTTTCCC
AGTCACGACGTTGTAAAACGACGGCGCAAGGAATGGTGCATGCAAGGAGATGGCGCCCAACAGTCCCCCG
GCCACGGGGCCTGCCACCATACCCACGCCGAAACAAGCGCTCATGAGCCCGAAGTGGCGAGCCCGATCTT
CCCCATCGGTGATGTCGGCGATATAGGCGCCAGCAACCGCACCTGTGGCGCCGGTGATGCCGGCCACGAT
GCGTCCGGCGTAGAGGCGATTAGTCCAATTTGTTAAAGACAGGATATCAGTGGTCCAGGCTCTAGTTTTG
ACTCAACAATATCACCAGCTGAAGCCTATAGAGTACGAGCCATAGATAAAATAAAAGATTTTATTTAGTC
TCCAGAAAAAGGGGGGAA
