>Addgene plasmid #83718 | MSCV-6NBC-GFP-PGK-Puro-Barcode41 | addgene partial sequence | sequence record 165247 | pLXSN5 5'-CCCTTGAACCTCCTCGTTCGACC-3'
CAGCCCTCACTCCTTCTCTAGGCGCCGGAATTAGATCCTCCGTCCCACCATGGTGAGCAAGGGCGAGGAG
CTGTTCACCGGGGTGGTGCCCATCCTGGTCGAGCTGGACGGCGACGTAAACGGCCACAAGTTCAGCGTGT
CCGGCGAGGGCGAGGGCGATGCCACCTACGGCAAGCTGACCCTGAAGTTCATCTGCACCACCGGCAAGCT
GCCCGTGCCCTGGCCCACCCTCGTGACCACCCTGACCTACGGCGTGCAGTGCTTCAGCCGCTACCCCGAC
CACATGAAGCAGCACGACTTCTTCAAGTCCGCCATGCCCGAAGGCTACGTCCAGGAGCGCACCATCTTCT
TCAAGGACGACGGCAACTACAAGACCCGCGCCGAGGTGAAGTTCGAGGGCGACACCCTGGTGAACCGCAT
CGAGCTGAAGGGCATCGACTTCAAGGAGGACGGCAACATCCTGGGGCACAAGCTGGAGTACAACTACAAC
AGCCACAACGTCTATATCATGGCCGACAAGCAGAAGAACGGCATCAAGGTGAACTTCAAGATCCGCCACA
ACATCGAGGACGGCAGCGTGCAGCTCGCCGACCACTACCAGCAGAACACCCCCATCGGCGACGGCCCCGT
GCTGCTGCCCGACAACCACTACCTGAGCACCCAGTCCGCCCTGAGCAAAGACCCCAACGAGAAGCGCGAT
CACATGGTCCTGCTGGAGTTCGTGACCGCCGCCGGGATCACTCTCGGCATGGACGAGCTGTACAAGTAGC
GGAGAATTCTACCGGGTAGGGGAGGCGCTTTTCCCAAGGCAGTCTGGAGCATGCGCTTTAG
